>Addgene plasmid #91645 | pPN118 | addgene full sequence | sequence record 190837 | Addgene NGS Result
GAGGGCCTATTTCCCATGATTCCTTCATATTTGCATATACGATACAAGGCTGTTAGAGAGATAATTGGAA
TTAATTTGACTGTAAACACAAAGATATTAGTACAAAATACGTGACGTAGAAAGTAATAATTTCTTGGGTA
GTTTGCAGTTTTAAAATTATGTTTTAAAATGGACTATCATATGCTTACCGTAACTTGAAAGTATTTCGAT
TTCTTGGCTTTATATATCTTGTGGAAAGGACGAAACACCGTAGACGAGGGCAGCTCCGTAGTTTTAGAGC
TAGAAATAGCAAGTTAAAATAAGGCTAGTCCGTTATCAACTTGAAAAAGTGGCACCGAGTCGGTGCTTTT
TTAAGCTTGGCGTAATCATGGTCATAGCTGTTTCCTGTGTGAAATTGTTATCCGCTCACAATTCCACACA
ACATACGAGCCGGAAGCATAAAGTGTAAAGCCTGGGGTGCCTAATGAGTGAGCTAACTCACATTAATTGC
GTTGCGCTCACTGCCCGCTTTCCAGTCGGGAAACCTGTCGTGCCAGCTGCATTAATGAATCGGCCAACGC
GCGGGGAGAGGCGGTTTGCGTATTGGGCGCTCTTCCGCTTCCTCGCTCACTGACTCGCTGCGCTCGGTCG
TTCGGCTGCGGCGAGCGGTATCAGCTCACTCAAAGGCGGTAATACGGTTATCCACAGAATCAGGGGATAA
CGCAGGAAAGAACATGTGAGCAAAAGGCCAGCAAAAGGCCAGGAACCGTAAAAAGGCCGCGTTGCTGGCG
TTTTTCCATAGGCTCCGCCCCCCTGACGAGCATCACAAAAATCGACGCTCAAGTCAGAGGTGGCGAAACC
CGACAGGACTATAAAGATACCAGGCGTTTCCCCCTGGAAGCTCCCTCGTGCGCTCTCCTGTTCCGACCCT
GCCGCTTACCGGATACCTGTCCGCCTTTCTCCCTTCGGGAAGCGTGGCGCTTTCTCATAGCTCACGCTGT
AGGTATCTCAGTTCGGTGTAGGTCGTTCGCTCCAAGCTGGGCTGTGTGCACGAACCCCCCGTTCAGCCCG
ACCGCTGCGCCTTATCCGGTAACTATCGTCTTGAGTCCAACCCGGTAAGACACGACTTATCGCCACTGGC
AGCAGCCACTGGTAACAGGATTAGCAGAGCGAGGTATGTAGGCGGTGCTACAGAGTTCTTGAAGTGGTGG
CCTAACTACGGCTACACTAGAAGAACAGTATTTGGTATCTGCGCTCTGCTGAAGCCAGTTACCTTCGGAA
AAAGAGTTGGTAGCTCTTGATCCGGCAAACAAACCACCGCTGGTAGCGGTGGTTTTTTTGTTTGCAAGCA
GCAGATTACGCGCAGAAAAAAAGGATCTCAAGAAGATCCTTTGATCTTTTCTACGGGGTCTGACGCTCAG
TGGAACGAAAACTCACGTTAAGGGATTTTGGTCATGAGATTATCAAAAAGGATCTTCACCTAGATCCTTT
TAAATTAAAAATGAAGTTTTAAATCAATCTAAAGTATATATGAGTAAACTTGGTCTGACAGTTACCAATG
CTTAATCAGTGAGGCACCTATCTCAGCGATCTGTCTATTTCGTTCATCCATAGTTGCCTGACTCCCCGTC
GTGTAGATAACTACGATACGGGAGGGCTTACCATCTGGCCCCAGTGCTGCAATGATACCGCGAGACCCAC
GCTCACCGGCTCCAGATTTATCAGCAATAAACCAGCCAGCCGGAAGGGCCGAGCGCAGAAGTGGTCCTGC
AACTTTATCCGCCTCCATCCAGTCTATTAATTGTTGCCGGGAAGCTAGAGTAAGTAGTTCGCCAGTTAAT
AGTTTGCGCAACGTTGTTGCCATTGCTACAGGCATCGTGGTGTCACGCTCGTCGTTTGGTATGGCTTCAT
TCAGCTCCGGTTCCCAACGATCAAGGCGAGTTACATGATCCCCCATGTTGTGCAAAAAAGCGGTTAGCTC
CTTCGGTCCTCCGATCGTTGTCAGAAGTAAGTTGGCCGCAGTGTTATCACTCATGGTTATGGCAGCACTG
CATAATTCTCTTACTGTCATGCCATCCGTAAGATGCTTTTCTGTGACTGGTGAGTACTCAACCAAGTCAT
TCTGAGAATAGTGTATGCGGCGACCGAGTTGCTCTTGCCCGGCGTCAATACGGGATAATACCGCGCCACA
TAGCAGAACTTTAAAAGTGCTCATCATTGGAAAACGTTCTTCGGGGCGAAAACTCTCAAGGATCTTACCG
CTGTTGAGATCCAGTTCGATGTAACCCACTCGTGCACCCAACTGATCTTCAGCATCTTTTACTTTCACCA
GCGTTTCTGGGTGAGCAAAAACAGGAAGGCAAAATGCCGCAAAAAAGGGAATAAGGGCGACACGGAAATG
TTGAATACTCATACTCTTCCTTTTTCAATATTATTGAAGCATTTATCAGGGTTATTGTCTCATGAGCGGA
TACATATTTGAATGTATTTAGAAAAATAAACAAATAGGGGTTCCGCGCACATTTCCCCGAAAAGTGCCAC
CTGACGTCTAAGAAACCATTATTATCATGACATTAACCTATAAAAATAGGCGTATCACGAGGCCCTTTCG
TCTCGCGCGTTTCGGTGATGACGGTGAAAACCTCTGACACATGCAGCTCCCGGAGACGGTCACAGCTTGT
CTGTAAGCGGATGCCGGGAGCAGACAAGCCCGTCAGGGCGCGTCAGCGGGTGTTGGCGGGTGTCGGGGCT
GGCTTAACTATGCGGCATCAGAGCAGATTGTACTGAGAGTGCACCATATGCGGTGTGAAATACCGCACAG
ATGCGTAAGGAGAAAATACCGCATCAGGCGCCATTCGCCATTCAGGCTGCGCAACTGTTGGGAAGGGCGA
TCGGTGCGGGCCTCTTCGCTATTACGCCAGCTGGCGAAAGGGGGATGTGCTGCAAGGCGATTAAGTTGGG
TAACGCCAGGGTTTTCCCAGTCACGACGTTGTAAAACGACGGCCAGTGAATTCGAGCTCGGTACCCGGGG
ATCCGTTAATTAA
Features (pLannotate 1.2.2; 13 found; start..end, strand, type, name):
      1..241     +  promoter       U6 promoter: RNA polymerase III promoter for human U6 snRNA
    271..346     +  misc_RNA       gRNA scaffold: guide RNA scaffold for the Streptococcus pyogenes CRISPR/Cas9 system
    395..411     -  protein_bind   lac operator: The lac repressor binds to the lac operator to inhibit transcription in E. coli. This inhibition can be relieved by adding lactose or isopropyl-β-D-thiogalactopyranoside (IPTG). lac repressor encoded by lacI
    419..449     -  promoter       lac promoter: promoter for the E. coli lac operon
    464..485     -  protein_bind   CAP binding site: CAP binding activates transcription in the presence of cAMP. E. coli catabolite activator protein
    498..590     -  CDS            lacI (fragment): lac repressor; lacI; The lac repressor binds to the lac operator to inhibit transcription in E. coli. This inhibition can be relieved by adding lactose or isopropyl-β-D-thiogalactopyranoside (IPTG).
    773..1361    -  rep_origin     ori: high-copy-number ColE1/pMB1/pBR322/pUC origin of replication
   1532..2392    -  CDS            AmpR: β-lactamase; bla; confers resistance to ampicillin, carbenicillin, and related antibiotics
   2393..2497    -  promoter       AmpR promoter: bla
   2592..2627    +  CDS            rop (fragment): Rop protein, which maintains plasmids at low copy number; rop
   2729..2828    +  misc_feature   bom (fragment): basis of mobility region from pBR322
   2834..2991    -  CDS            lacZα (fragment): LacZα fragment of β-galactosidase; lacZ fragment
   2988..3014    +  misc_feature   MCS (fragment): pUC18/19 multiple cloning site
