[The description below was written by a language model from this plasmid's Addgene catalogue record and pLannotate feature annotations shown in this document.]
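Description:
pPN118 is a small (about 3.0 kb) CRISPR guide RNA expression plasmid built on a pUC19 backbone carrying a U6 promoter cassette. It is propagated in E. coli from the high-copy ColE1/pUC origin and selected with ampicillin through the β-lactamase (AmpR) gene and its native promoter. The remaining annotated elements are leftovers of the pUC19 framework with no role in the guide cassette: the lac promoter, lac operator and CAP binding site, partial lacZα and multiple cloning site sequences, and short fragments matching lacI, rop and bom.

The payload is a single guide RNA directed against human MPP6 (now also designated PALS2, a.k.a. VAM-1 or p55T). The human U6 promoter, an RNA polymerase III promoter suited to producing short, uncapped transcripts with defined ends, sits directly upstream of the targeting spacer, which is followed by the Streptococcus pyogenes Cas9 guide RNA scaffold. The spacer, recorded as a 21 bp insert, was introduced by restriction cloning into BbsI sites, both of which were destroyed in the process, as is typical for this type IIS oligo-insertion strategy. It falls in the unannotated gap between the promoter and scaffold in the feature table.

The plasmid encodes no Cas9 and has no mammalian selection marker or reporter, so the nuclease must be supplied separately, and SpCas9 is the matching enzyme for this scaffold. According to the record, the construct comes from a scaled CRISPR editing framework for human pluripotent stem cells aimed at studying genes relevant to psychiatric disease, where it would be used to direct Cas9 to the MPP6 locus.
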