Addgene plasmid #91645: pPN118
Purpose: Express sgRNA targeting human MPP6
Depositing lab: Lindy Barrett. Depositing organization: Broad Institute. Publication: A Scaled Framework for CRISPR Editing of Human Pluripotent Stem Cells to Study Psychiatric Disease. Hazelbaker DZ, Beccard A, Bara AM, Dabkowski N, Messana A, Mazzucato P, Lam D, Manning D, Eggan K, Barrett LE. Stem Cell Reports. 2017 Oct 10;9(4):1315-1327. doi: 10.1016/j.stemcr.2017.09.006. PubMed 29020615.
Backbone
  Vector backbone: pUC19-U6 promoter
  Vector type: CRISPR
Growth in bacteria
  Bacterial resistance: Ampicillin, 100 μg/mL
  Growth temperature: 37°C
  Growth strain: DH5alpha
  Copy number: High Copy
Gene/Insert
  Gene/Insert name: MPP6 (alt name: NM_016447.2)
  gRNA/shRNA sequence: TAGACGAGGGCAGCTCCGTA
  Species: H. sapiens (human)
  Insert size (bp): 21
  Entrez Gene: PALS2 (a.k.a. MPP6, VAM-1, VAM1, p55T)
  Promoter: U6
  Cloning method: Restriction Enzyme; 5′ cloning site BbsI (destroyed during cloning); 3′ cloning site BbsI (destroyed during cloning)
  Sequencing primers: 5′ M13F (-21)
Terms and licenses: Academic/Nonprofit Terms; Industry Terms: Not Available to Industry
How to cite: pPN118 was a gift from Lindy Barrett (Addgene plasmid # 91645 ; http://n2t.net/addgene:91645 ; RRID:Addgene_91645)
